>Addgene plasmid #196164 | pEPSW0CM0018 | addgene full sequence | sequence record 386870 | Addgene NGS Result
GTAAACTTGGTCTGACAGCTCGAGGCTTGGATTCTCACCAATAAAAAACGCCCGGCGGCAACCGAGCGTT
CTGAACAAATCCAGATGGAGTTCTGAGGTCATTACTGGATCTATCAACAGGAGTCCAAGCGAGCTCGATA
TCAAATTACGCCCCGCCCTGCCACTCGTCGCAGTACTGTTGTAATTCATTAAGCATTCTGCCGACATGGA
AGCCATCACAAACGGCATGATGAACCTGAATCGCCAGCGGCATCAGCACCTTGTCGCCTTGCGTATAATA
TTTGCCCATGGTGAAAACGGGGGCGAAGAAGTTGTCCATATTGGCCACGTTTAAATCAAAACTGGTGAAA
CTCACCCAGGGATTGGCTGATACGAAAAACATATTCTCAATAAACCCTTTAGGGAAATAGGCCAGGTTTT
CACCGTAACACGCCACATCTTGCGAATATATGTGTAGAAACTGCCGGAAATCGTCGTGGTATTCACTCCA
GAGTGATGAAAACGTTTCAGTTTGCTCATGGAAAACGGTGTAACAAGGGTGAACACTATCCCATATCACC
AGCTCACCGTCTTTCATTGCCATACGAAATTCCGGATGAGCATTCATCAGGCGGGCAAGAATGTGAATAA
AGGCCGGATAAAACTTGTGCTTATTTTTCTTTACGGTCTTTAAAAAGGCCGTAATATCCAGCTGAACGGT
CTGGTTATAGGTACATTGAGCAACTGACTGAAATGCCTCAAAATGTTCTTTACGATGCCATTGGGATATA
TCAACGGTGGTATATCCAGTGATTTTTTTCTCCATTTTAGCTTCCTTAGCTCCTGAAAATCTCGATAACT
CAAAAAATACGCCCGGTAGTGATCTTATTTCATTATGGTGAAAGTTGGAACCTCTTACGTGCCCGATCAA
CTCGAGTGCCACCTGACGTCTAAGAAACCATTATTATCATGACATTAACCTATAAAAATAGGCGTATCAC
GAGGCAGAATTTCAGATAAAAAAAATCCTTAGCTTTCGCTAAGGATGATTTCTGGAATTCGCGGCCGCTT
CTAGAGCGATGAGTGGTCTCGGGAGGAAAAAAAAGAATACAGCATGAACACCAGCGACTCAGAACTGACT
CGGCACGTGGTAACATAAAACTCACACGCTTCCCAAGACGCTCGTCCCATAAAGAGTCATGGCTGTGACC
TTGTGCGAGTGTGGGTGTAGCCATAGCCTTTGTGGGTCCTAAATAAAAAAAACGATCAATGGCATAATGT
GTAATTAACTCACATTCCACAGTGTTAAATAAAAATTAAATCTGTAACGGAAAAAACAATCTATCTGATG
TTACACAAAAAAAAAAAATAACGGAAAAAAGAAAATGTGGCCGGGGTTTAATAGAGAAGCCGACACGTTT
GCCTGCCACGATCCAGACACAAGACGATGTGGGTAACGGCACCGTCAAGTGCTAACGGCAACGGGGTCAT
CAGTAAAAAGGGCAATTTAGGGATATAGAGTAAAGTCATAAGCTTATTTATTACTATCGTCTTGATCGGA
CGGCTGAGATTTGCCCTCTCCTTTAAATGCACCGTACGTTTTTTTTTTACATAATAAAATGTAATTAGTT
CATAAGCAATTCCCAAAACGCCGCGTGACCCTTCGTTTGCCTTTGAATACAATTTGTTTTATTTTAGCGC
ATTTAATATATTTGAGTTTCCTTTTTAGCGATGACATGATAAAACAAAAAACAACAATTTTAGAAAACAT
TTAATTAAATGAATAGAAAAATAGGGAGATTCAACTGAAGTTACTGTGGGTGGAAATGACAGGTCACCAG
GATCTGAACTAAGAGAAAGTCTCTCTATATTTTGATATATAGAGAGAGATAAAGAAGGAGAGAGTGTGAA
TATATGTATGTGCATGATACTGTGAGACTTCTTCAGTAAAGGAAGCAGCTTTGGTTTGCTGCGGATCGGG
ATAAAAACGGCGAGAAGTTTGTGATTGTTGAAGCAAAACAACACGGAATCTGAAAGGAAAGGAGAAGACA
AAAAAAAAAAAAGATTTTAAGAGGAAGAGAGAGAGAGATCGGTTTCGTGGCTGACGGAAAAAAAAAGGGG
AGAGATTTAGTTTTATCCAACAGTGCCTGAATTACGTTCTGCAATCAATACGGACATAACCGTCCGTTGT
GTCCTGTTTATAAAGTTTTGCTTTTTTTATTTTCTCCATTGATGGGTCTTTTCTTTCTTCTCTCTCTCGT
GTTTCTTTCATGGGGTTAAGACTAGTGTTTACCGCGTGAAGGTTTTTTTTTCTTTCTATTTTCTTTCATT
TCCTCTCCTTCTACTTCTTCTTCTCCAGTTCTCATCTGGGTTCTTCAATGTGAGACCACTCATCGCGACT
AGTAGCGGCCGCTGCAGTCCGGCAAAAAAGGGCAAGGTGTCACCACCCTGCCCTTTTTCTTTAAAACCGA
AAAGATTACTTCGCGTTATGCAGGCTTCCTCGCTCACTGACTCGCTGCGCTCGGTCGTTCGGCTGCGGCG
AGCGGTATCAGCTCACTCAAAGGCGGTAATACGGTTATCCACAGAATCAGGGGATAACGCAGGAAAGAAC
ATGTGAGCAAAAGGCCAGCAAAAGGCCAGGAACCGTAAAAAGGCCGCGTTGCTGGCGTTTTTCCACAGGC
TCCGCCCCCCTGACGAGCATCACAAAAATCGACGCTCAAGTCAGAGGTGGCGAAACCCGACAGGACTATA
AAGATACCAGGCGTTTCCCCCTGGAAGCTCCCTCGTGCGCTCTCCTGTTCCGACCCTGCCGCTTACCGGA
TACCTGTCCGCCTTTCTCCCTTCGGGAAGCGTGGCGCTTTCTCATAGCTCACGCTGTAGGTATCTCAGTT
CGGTGTAGGTCGTTCGCTCCAAGCTGGGCTGTGTGCACGAACCCCCCGTTCAGCCCGACCGCTGCGCCTT
ATCCGGTAACTATCGTCTTGAGTCCAACCCGGTAAGACACGACTTATCGCCACTGGCAGCAGCCACTGGT
AACAGGATTAGCAGAGCGAGGTATGTAGGCGGTGCTACAGAGTTCTTGAAGTGGTGGCCTAACTACGGCT
ACACTAGAAGAACAGTATTTGGTATCTGCGCTCTGCTGAAGCCAGTTACCTTCGGAAAAAGAGTTGGTAG
CTCTTGATCCGGCAAACAAACCACCGCTGGTAGCGGTGGTTTTTTTGTTTGCAAGCAGCAGATTACGCGC
AGAAAAAAAGGATCTCAAGAAGATCCTTTGATCTTTTCTACGGGGTCTGACGCTCAGTGGAACGAAAACT
CACGTTAAGGGATTTTGGTCATGAGATTATCAAAAAGGATCTTCACCTAGATCCTTTTAAATTAAAAATG
AAGTTTTAAATCAATCTAAAGTATATATGA
Features (pLannotate 1.2.2; 8 found; start..end, strand, type, name):
     31..125     -  terminator     lambda t0 terminator: transcription terminator from phage lambda
    149..805     -  CDS            cat: CAT_ECOLX - Experimental evidence at protein level: Swiss-Prot protein existence level 1. This enzyme is an effector of chloramphenicol resistance in bacteria. From Escherichia coli. This protein is used as a marker in many commonly used cloning vectors, such as pACYC184.
    806..903     -  promoter       cat promoter: promoter of the E. coli cat gene encoding chloramphenicol acetyltransferase
    989..1032    -  terminator     bacterial terminator: putative bacterial transcription terminator
   1035..1056    +  misc_feature   BioBrick prefix: BioBrick prefix for parts that do not start with "ATG"
   2378..2397    +  misc_feature   BioBrick suffix: universal suffix for all parts
   2398..2455    +  terminator     his operon terminator: This putative transcriptin terminator from the E. coli his operon has a 2-bp deletion introduced during synthesis. Its efficiency has not been determined.
   2650..3238    -  rep_origin     ori: high-copy-number ColE1/pMB1/pBR322/pUC origin of replication
