[The description below was written by a language model from this plasmid's Addgene catalogue record and pLannotate feature annotations shown in this document.]
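Description:
pEPSW0CM0018 is a Phytobrick Level 0 part plasmid for plant synthetic biology. It carries a promoter fragment described as the 1 kb region upstream of AtARF18 (the name points to the Arabidopsis auxin response factor 18 gene, although the record lists the insert species as synthetic). The backbone is pUPD2, a small universal part-domestication vector, and the sequenced plasmid is 3,390 nt. It is propagated in E. coli at high copy from a ColE1/pUC-type origin. Selection is with chloramphenicol, through a cat (chloramphenicol acetyltransferase) gene driven by its native promoter and followed by the lambda t0 terminator.

The insert was cloned with BsmBI, a Type IIS enzyme, and both sites were destroyed during assembly, which is typical of Golden Gate-style domestication. In the feature table the promoter itself is not annotated. It presumably lies in the unannotated interval of about 1.3 kb between the BioBrick prefix and suffix sequences of the backbone. This cloning region is flanked by bacterial transcription terminators, a putative terminator upstream and the his operon terminator downstream, which insulate the part from read-through transcription in the bacterial host. The plasmid has no reporter, coding sequence or plant selection marker.

As a Level 0 part, the plasmid is a standardised, reusable promoter module. It is meant to be released by Type IIS digestion and combined with other Phytobrick parts, such as coding sequences and terminators, into complete plant transcription units. The associated work concerns tuning plant promoters and using a split luciferase method to assess transcription factor–DNA interactions, so this promoter probably served as a test or engineering substrate in those assays, though the record does not state its exact role.
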