Addgene plasmid #196164: pEPSW0CM0018
Purpose: Phytobricks Level 0 part: AtARF18 promoter 1kb upstream
Depositing lab: Nicola Patron. Depositing organization: Earlham Institute. Publication: Tuning Plant Promoters Using a Simple Split Luciferase Method to Assess Transcription Factor-DNA Interactions. Cai YM, Witham S, Patron NJ. ACS Synth Biol. 2023 Nov 17;12(11):3482-3486. doi: 10.1021/acssynbio.3c00094. Epub 2023 Oct 19. PubMed 37856867.
Backbone
  Vector backbone: pUPD2
  Vector type: Synthetic Biology
Growth in bacteria
  Bacterial resistance: Chloramphenicol, 25 μg/mL
  Growth temperature: 37°C
  Growth strain: DH5alpha
  Copy number: High Copy
Gene/Insert
  Gene/Insert name: AtARF18 promoter 1kb upstream
  Species: Synthetic
  Cloning method: Restriction Enzyme; 5′ cloning site BsmbI (destroyed during cloning); 3′ cloning site BsmbI (destroyed during cloning)
Terms and licenses: Academic/Nonprofit Terms; Industry Terms: Not Available to Industry
Depositor comments: Please visit https://doi.org/10.1101/2023.02.13.528283 for bioRxiv preprint.
How to cite: pEPSW0CM0018 was a gift from Nicola Patron (Addgene plasmid # 196164 ; http://n2t.net/addgene:196164 ; RRID:Addgene_196164)
